Addgene plasmid #244605: CL20_mEGFP_FOidr_053
Purpose: Express mEGFP-tagged intrinsically disordered protein (IDR), FOidr_053, derived from human fusion protein DOC2B_USP43
Depositing lab: Richard Kriwacki. Depositing organization: St. Jude Children's Research Hospital. Publication: Proteome-wide computational analyses reveal links between protein condensate formation and RNA biology. Maiti S, Tripathi S, Baggett DW, Phillips AH, Park CG, Wang J, Wahiduzzaman, Freyaldenhoven WT, Kinger S, Pioso BJ, Bollinger JC, Somjee R, Lang B, Babu MM, Kriwacki RW. Sci Adv. 2025 Dec 5;11(49):eady1420. doi: 10.1126/sciadv.ady1420. Epub 2025 Dec 3. PubMed 41337585.
Backbone
  Vector backbone: CL20
  Vector type: Mammalian Expression
Growth in bacteria
  Bacterial resistance: Ampicillin, 100 μg/mL
  Growth temperature: 37°C
  Growth strain: NEB Stable
  Copy number: High Copy
Gene/Insert
  Gene/Insert name: FOidr_053
  Species: H. sapiens (human)
  Mutation: Unmutated
  Tag / fusion protein: monomeric EGFP (N terminal on insert)
  Cloning method: Restriction Enzyme; 5′ cloning site Unknown (unknown if destroyed)
Terms and licenses: Academic/Nonprofit Terms; Industry Terms: Not Available to Industry
Depositor comments: DOC2B_USP43_1_469
How to cite: CL20_mEGFP_FOidr_053 was a gift from Richard Kriwacki (Addgene plasmid # 244605 ; http://n2t.net/addgene:244605 ; RRID:Addgene_244605)
