[The description below was written by a language model from this plasmid's Addgene catalogue record and pLannotate feature annotations shown in this document.]
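Description:
CL20_mEGFP_FOidr_053 is an 8.5 kb mammalian expression plasmid built on the CL20 backbone. The catalogue lists it simply as a mammalian expression vector, but the feature table shows the architecture of an HIV-1-derived self-inactivating lentiviral transfer vector. A CMV enhancer is fused to a truncated 5' LTR, followed by the Ψ packaging signal with a partial gag fragment, the cPPT/CTS, the Rev response element and a ΔU3 3' LTR. A rabbit β-globin polyadenylation signal lies beyond the 3' LTR. These elements would allow Rev-dependent export and packaging of the vector RNA when helper functions are supplied in trans, with the U3 deletion inactivating LTR promoter activity after integration. The plasmid can also be used by direct transfection. In bacteria it is maintained at high copy through a ColE1/pUC-type origin and selected with ampicillin (AmpR). The recorded recombination-deficient host strain is consistent with the repeated LTR sequences. An SV40 origin and poly(A) signal, together with lac promoter/operator remnants, are backbone leftovers.

The payload sits between the LTRs and is driven by an internal CMV enhancer/promoter. It encodes monomeric EGFP fused at the N terminus of FOidr_053, an unmutated human intrinsically disordered region taken from the DOC2B–USP43 fusion protein. The depositor notes it as residues 1–469 of the fusion. Consistent with this, the annotation finds a DOC2B fragment joined directly to a USP43 fragment downstream of mEGFP. No mammalian selection marker is annotated.

The construct is intended for expressing the fluorescently tagged IDR in mammalian cells. The associated publication title links the work to protein condensate formation and RNA biology, so the mEGFP tag would let the fusion-derived disordered region's localisation and behaviour be imaged in cells.
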