Features (pLannotate 1.2.2; 30 found; start..end, strand, type, name):
    199..254     -  polyA_signal   β-globin poly(A) signal: rabbit β-globin polyadenylation signal (Gil and Proudfoot, 1987)
    340..475     -  LTR            3' LTR (ΔU3) (fragment): self-inactivating 3' long terminal repeat (LTR) from HIV-1
    477..545     -  CDS            nef (fragment): NEF_HV1Z2 - Experimental evidence at protein level: Swiss-Prot protein existence level 1. Extracellular Nef protein targets CD4(+) T-lymphocytes for apoptosis by interacting with CXCR4 surface receptors. From Human immunodeficiency virus type 1 group M subtype D (isolate Z2/CDC-Z34) (HIV-1).
    571..1602    -  CDS            USP43 (fragment): UBP43_HUMAN - Experimental evidence at protein level: Swiss-Prot protein existence level 1. May recognize and hydrolyze the peptide bond at the C- terminal Gly of ubiquitin. Involved in the processing of poly-ubiquitin precursors as well as that of ubiquitinated proteins (By similarity). From Homo sapiens (Human).
   1597..1977    -  CDS            DOC2B (fragment): DOC2B_HUMAN - Also known as DOC2BL From Homo sapiens (Human).
   2020..2736    -  CDS            mEGFP: mEGFP is a basic (constitutively fluorescent) green fluorescent protein published in 2002, derived from Aequorea victoria. It has moderate acid sensitivity.
   2750..2787    -  misc_feature   MCS (fragment): multiple cloning site
   2786..2802    -  promoter       tight TRE promoter (fragment): Tet-responsive promoter PTight, consisting of seven tet operator sequences followed by the minimal CMV promoter
   2818..3021    -  promoter       CMV promoter: human cytomegalovirus (CMV) immediate early promoter
   3022..3325    -  enhancer       CMV enhancer: human cytomegalovirus immediate early enhancer
   3393..3409    -  misc_feature   MCS (fragment): multiple cloning site
   3409..3434    -  CDS            Rev (fragment): human immunodeficiency virus 1 (HIV-1) Rev protein; rev; enhances nuclear export of unspliced and incompletely spliced viral mRNAs
   3811..4044    -  misc_feature   RRE: The Rev response element (RRE) of HIV-1 allows for Rev-dependent mRNA export from the nucleus to the cytoplasm.
   4178..4261    -  CDS            vif (fragment): VIF_HV1BR - Experimental evidence at protein level: Swiss-Prot protein existence level 1. Counteracts the innate antiviral activity of host APOBEC3F and APOBEC3G. Forms a complex with host APOBEC3F and APOBEC3G thus preventing the entry of these lethally hypermutating enzymes into progeny virions. Recruits an active E3 ubiquitin ligase complex composed of elongin BC, CUL5, and RBX2 to induce polyubiquitination of APOBEC3G and APOBEC3F. In turn, they are directed to the 26S proteasome for degradation. Vif interaction with APOBEC3G also blocks its cytidine deaminase activity in a proteasome-inde
   4404..4521    -  misc_feature   cPPT/CTS: central polypurine tract and central termination sequence of HIV-1
   4670..5029    -  CDS            HIV-1 gag (fragment): gag protein from human immunodeficiency virus 1; gag
   5013..5138    -  misc_feature   HIV-1 Ψ: packaging signal of human immunodeficiency virus type 1
   5185..5442    -  LTR            5' LTR (truncated): truncated 5' long terminal repeat (LTR) from HIV-1
   5444..5823    -  enhancer       CMV enhancer: human cytomegalovirus immediate early enhancer
   5854..5958    +  promoter       AmpR promoter: bla
   5959..6819    +  CDS            AmpR: β-lactamase; bla; confers resistance to ampicillin, carbenicillin, and related antibiotics
   6990..7578    +  rep_origin     ori: high-copy-number ColE1/pMB1/pBR322/pUC origin of replication
   7761..7815    +  CDS            lacI (fragment): lac repressor; lacI; The lac repressor binds to the lac operator to inhibit transcription in E. coli. This inhibition can be relieved by adding lactose or isopropyl-β-D-thiogalactopyranoside (IPTG).
   7817..7951    -  polyA_signal   SV40 poly(A) signal: SV40 polyadenylation signal
   7971..8106    -  rep_origin     SV40 ori: SV40 origin of replication
   8130..8152    -  promoter       SV40 promoter (fragment): SV40 enhancer and early promoter
   8159..8198    +  CDS            lacI (fragment): lac repressor; lacI; The lac repressor binds to the lac operator to inhibit transcription in E. coli. This inhibition can be relieved by adding lactose or isopropyl-β-D-thiogalactopyranoside (IPTG).
   8211..8232    +  protein_bind   CAP binding site: CAP binding activates transcription in the presence of cAMP. E. coli catabolite activator protein
   8247..8277    +  promoter       lac promoter: promoter for the E. coli lac operon
   8285..8301    +  protein_bind   lac operator: The lac repressor binds to the lac operator to inhibit transcription in E. coli. This inhibition can be relieved by adding lactose or isopropyl-β-D-thiogalactopyranoside (IPTG). lac repressor encoded by lacI
>Addgene plasmid #244605 | CL20_mEGFP_FOidr_053 | addgene full sequence | sequence record 487966 | Addgene NGS Result
AAAAAAAATCTAACCTCAAGTCAAGGCTTTTCTATGGAATAAGGAATGGACAGCAGGGGGCTGTTTCATA
TACTGATGACCTCTTTATAGCCAACCTTTGTTCATGGCAGCCAGCATATGGGCATATGTTGCCAAACTCT
AAACCAAATACTCATTCTGATGTTTTAAATGATTTGCCCTCCCATATGTCCTTCCGAGTGAGAGACACAA
AAAATTCCAACACACTATTGCAATGAAAATAAATTTCCTTTATTAGCCAGAAGTCAGATGCTCAAGGGGC
TTCATGATGTCCCCATAATTTTTGGCAGAGGGAAAAAGATCTGCTAGCTCGAGCAGCTGAAGCTTTATTG
AGGCTTAAGCAGTGGGTTCCCTAGTTAGCCAGAGAGCTCCCAGGCTCAGATCTGGTCTAACCAGAGAGAC
CCAGTACAGGCAAAAAGCAGATCTTGTCTTCTTTGGGAGTGAATTAGCCCTTCCAGTCCCCCCTTTTCTT
TTAAAAAGTGGCTAAGATCTACAGCTGCCTTGTAAGTCATTGGTCTTAAAGGTACCGTAATCTTATCTAG
AACCGGTTCAGAACGAACTCTCTGGAAGAGTCTTTTTGCGTCCCAATGATAACGTGTGGTACTTAACGCG
CTGAAATGTCCCGTAGCTAGCCTGCTCACCGGGAACGGTACGCTGGGACATTCCTAAGGCAGAGCCACGT
GGTGCACGGGAGGCTTTGCGCGGAAGACGTAATGAGCTCGGGGCACTCCAAACATCACGCTCAAGGCGAC
TACCAAGTCCACGAGCCAACCCCTCTGGAATGCGCAGCGCCGGCGGTGACCCAGGTGCTTGCCCATCCAT
TGCGGGAGAAAGACCTCCAGACACCAAGGATACCGGTGGGACTTGAGGTGACACTTCTGCACGCTCGTTG
CGGCGATTTTCCTTTTTGCGAAAGACACTACGCAGAAGCGTAAGGGTCCCCTGAAGGGGACGATCTAACT
CACTCGTACCACGACGCGAGTCCTTAGAATTGCCGGAAAATCCCATGTATGGTGAAGGTGGACTGCTTTT
AGAACCCATCTGAAATGACTCCTTCCAGTTCATTGCTTTTTGCCCCTCGGGGCGCGCAGGTTTTTCATGT
TCAACACTAGGCATAACAGTCAAGGGCAGGTCAAACTTACGCGGCAGTTTAATGTCCTGACCTGCATTTT
CTTTCAGCTTACGCGCAGTGTTCGGGCCATCACTATTACCTGGTGCAAGGCAATGATTTGGTTGCGCGGA
TGGACATGGGACTCCGGCAGGTCCACGCTCGATAGCGCGACCCCCGTCCTCAGAATTTGCGGGTAATGCG
ACATTGGAGCGAGGGGAGGCGGATTTTTCGTCTTCTCCCGCGGTGCCTGTAAGCAGGGACACGATTGATT
GGGATGTCGAACGAGGGCGGCGACGGGATTCCAAGTACTCCACCAGCTCGACGCTAGCACCTGGCGGCTT
TTCTTTCGACCCGAAACTCCAGCGTAATGGCATGGTCTTGAAGGGCCCCTGCTTTGCGCGTGACGTCGTA
GGTGCCTTCATCGAAATCGAGCGGCCTTTAACCCCACGAACTAAACGGCGAGGCTCCAGGCCGCGACAGT
CATCGGATTCATATCCGTCGGCATCGGGTTCGTCTTCGGGGGGCTTAGCAGGGGGACGAGCAGGAGAGGG
ACCAGGGCTAGGCCCTGGTGAAGACCCGTATGCTCCGAACAGTTGGTCAACATCCTCGTCGTCCTCACGC
GCTCCATCTGAAGGGCTACGGCGACCAGCTCCGGCTACGGCAGGACGAGCTGGCGCATCTGGGGGTGCAG
CCGCACGGGGACCCGCGTCTGGTGGCAAGCCACGGGGAAAACGGGGGAAATAATCTGAAATTTGTTTAAT
GGGGCGAATAGGACCAGGGCATACGTCAATTGCCATGTGCTCTTGGATACTAATCGTTGCTTTTTCTCCA
CGGCGACGTAACGTCATCCGGGAAGCGGCCGCACTTCCCCCGGAGCCTCCGCTTCCGCCCTTGTACAGCT
CGTCCATGCCGAGAGTGATCCCGGCGGCGGTCACGAACTCCAGCAGGACCATGTGATCGCGCTTCTCGTT
GGGGTCTTTGCTCAGCTTGGACTGGGTGCTCAGGTAGTGGTTGTCGGGCAGCAGCACGGGGCCGTCGCCG
ATGGGGGTGTTCTGCTGGTAGTGGTCGGCGAGCTGCACGCTGCCGTCCTCGATGTTGTGGCGGATCTTGA
AGTTCACCTTGATGCCGTTCTTCTGCTTGTCGGCCATGATATAGACGTTGTGGCTGTTGTAGTTGTACTC
CAGCTTGTGCCCCAGGATGTTGCCGTCCTCCTTGAAGTCGATGCCCTTCAGCTCGATGCGGTTCACCAGG
GTGTCGCCCTCGAACTTCACCTCGGCGCGGGTCTTGTAGTTGCCGTCGTCCTTGAAGAAGATGGTGCGCT
CCTGGACGTAGCCTTCGGGCATGGCGGACTTGAAGAAGTCGTGCTGCTTCATGTGGTCGGGGTAGCGGCT
GAAGCACTGCACGCCGTAGGTCAGGGTGGTCACGAGGGTGGGCCAGGGCACGGGCAGCTTGCCGGTGGTG
CAGATGAACTTCAGGGTCAGCTTGCCGTAGGTGGCATCGCCCTCGCCCTCGCCGGACACGCTGAACTTGT
GGCCGTTTACGTCGCCGTCCAGCTCGACCAGGATGGGCACCACCCCGGTGAACAGCTCCTCGCCCTTGCT
CACCATGGTGGCGACCGGTGGATCCCGGGCCCGCGGTACCGTCGACTGCAGAATTCGGTTCACTAAACGA
GCCCGGTTCACTAAACGAGCTCTGCTTATATAGACCTCCCACCGTACACGCCTACCGCCCATTTGCGTCA
ATGGGGCGGAGTTGTTACGACATTTTGGAAAGTCCCGTTGATTTTGGTGCCAAAACAAACTCCCATTGAC
GTCAATGGGGTGGAGACTTGGAAATCCCCGTGAGTCAAACCGCTATCCACGCCCATTGATGTACTGCCAA
AACCGCATCACCATGGTAATAGCGATGACTAATACGTAGATGTACTGCCAAGTAGGAAAGTCCCATAAGG
TCATGTACTGGGCATAATGCCAGGCGGGCCATTTACCGTCATTGACGTCAATAGGGGGCGTACTTGGCAT
ATGATACACTTGATGTACTGCCAAGTGGGCAGTTTACCGTAAATACTCCACCCATTGACGTCAATGGAAA
GTCCCTATTGGCGTTACTATGGGAACATACGTCATTATTGACGTCAATGGGCGGGGGTCGTTGGGCGGTC
AGCCAGGCGGGCCATTTACCGTAAGTTATGTAACGCGGAACTCCATATATGGGCTATGAACTAATGACCC
CGTAATTGATTACTATTAATAACTAGCACGCGTTCGAAGCTTGAGCTCGGTCCCCTCGGGGTTGGGAGGT
GGGTCTGAAACGATAATGGTGAATATCCCTGCCTAACTCTATTCACTATAGAAAGTACAGCAAAAACTAT
TCTTAAACCTACCAAGCCTCCTACTATCATTATGAATAATTTTATATACCACAGCCAATTTGTTATGTTA
AACCAATTCCACAAACTTGCCCATTTATCTAATTCCAATAATTCTTGTTCATTCTTTTCTTGCTGGTTTT
GCGATTCTTCAATTAAGGAGTGTATTAAGCTTGTGTAATTGTTAATTTCTCTGTCCCACTCCATCCAGGT
CGTGTGATTCCAAATCTGTTCCAGAGATTTATTACTCCAACTAGCATTCCAAGGCACAGCAGTGGTGCAA
ATGAGTTTTCCAGAGCAACCCCAAATCCCCAGGAGCTGTTGATCCTTTAGGTATCTTTCCACAGCCAGGA
TTCTTGCCTGGAGCTGCTTGATGCCCCAGACTGTGAGTTGCAACAGATGCTGTTGCGCCTCAATAGCCCT
CAGCAAATTGTTCTGCTGCTGCACTATACCAGACAATAATTGTCTGGCCTGTACCGTCAGCGTCATTGAC
GCTGCGCCCATAGTGCTTCCTGCTGCTCCCAAGAACCCAAGGAACAAAGCTCCTATTCCCACTGCTCTTT
TTTCTCTCTGCACCACTCTTCTCTTTGCCTTGGTGGGTGCTACTCCTAATGGTTCAATTTTTACTACTTT
ATATTTATATAATTCACTTCTCCAATTGTCCCTCATATCTCCTCCTTATGGTGTTTTACTAAACTTTTCC
ATGTTCTAATCCTCATCCTGTCTACTTGCCACACAATCATCACCTGCCATCTGTTTTCCATAATCCCTAA
TGATCTTTGCTTTTCTTCTTGGCACTACTTTTATGTCACTATTATCTTGTATTACTACTGCCCCTTCACC
TTTCCAGAGGAGCTTTGCTGGTCCTTTCCAAAGTGGATTTCTGCTGTCCCTGTAATAAACCCGAAAATTT
TGAATTTTTGTAATTTGTTTTTGTAATTCTTTAGTTTGTATGTCTGTTGCTATTATGTCTACTATTCTTT
CCCCTGCACTGTACCCCCCAATCCCCCCTTTTCTTTTAAAATTGTGGATGAATACTGCCATTTGTACTGC
TGTCTTAAGATGTTCAGCCTGATCTCTTACCTGTCCTATAATTTTCTTTAATTCTTTATTCATAGATTCT
ACTACTCCTTGACTTTGGGGATTGTAGGGAATTTCCAGGTCTGAAGATCCTGCTGCTTGCTGTGCTTTTT
TCTTACTTTTGTTTTGCTCTTCCTCTATCTTGTCTAAAGCTTCCTTGGTGTCTTTTATCTCTATCCTTTG
ATGCACACAATAGAGGGTTGCTACTGTATTATATAATGATCTAAGTTCTTCTGATCCTGTCTGAAGGGAT
GGTTGTAGCTGTCCCAGTATTTGTCTACAGCCTTCTGATGTTTCTAACAGGCCAGTATTAACTGCGAATC
GTTCTAGCTCCCTGCTTGCCCATACTATATGTTTTAATTTATATTTTTTCTTTCCCCCTGGCCTTAACCG
AATTTTTTCCCATCGCGATCTAATTCTCCCCCGCTTAATACTGACGCTCTCGCACCCATCTCTCTCCTTC
TAGCCTCCGCTAGTCAAAATTTTTGGCGTACTCACCAGTCGCCGCCCCTCGCCTCTTGCCGTGCGCGCTT
CAGCAAGCCGAGTCCTGCGTCGAGAGAGCTCCTCTGGTTTCCCTTTCGCTTTCAAGTCCCTGTTCGGGCG
CCACTGCTAGAGATTTTCCACACTGACTAAAAGGGTCTGAGGGATCTCTAGTTACCAGAGTCACACAACA
GACGGGCACACACTACTTGAAGCACTCAAGGCAAGCTTTATTGAGGCTTAAGCAGTGGGTTCCCTAGTTA
GCCAGAGAGCTCCCAGGCTCAGATCTGGTCTAACCAGAGAGACCCAGTACAGGCAAAAAGCAGCTGCTTA
TATGCAGGATCTGAGGGCTCGCCACTCCCCAGTCCCGCCCAGGCCACGCCTCCCATGGTAATAGCGATGA
CTAATACGTAGATGTACTGCCAAGTAGGAAAGTCCCATAAGGTCATGTACTGGGCATAATGCCAGGCGGG
CCATTTACCGTCATTGACGTCAATAGGGGGCGTACTTGGCATATGATACACTTGATGTACTGCCAAGTGG
GCAGTTTACCGTAAATACTCCACCCATTGACGTCAATGGAAAGTCCCTATTGGCGTTACTATGGGAACAT
ACGTCATTATTGACGTCAATGGGCGGGGGTCGTTGGGCGGTCAGCCAGGCGGGCCATTTACCGTAAGTTA
TGTAACGCGGAACTCCATATATGGGCTATGAACTAATGACCCCGTAATTGATTACTATTAATAACTAGTC
AATAATCAATGTCGACCCAGGTGGCACTTTTCGGGGAAATGTGCGCGGAACCCCTATTTGTTTATTTTTC
TAAATACATTCAAATATGTATCCGCTCATGAGACAATAACCCTGATAAATGCTTCAATAATATTGAAAAA
GGAAGAGTATGAGTATTCAACATTTCCGTGTCGCCCTTATTCCCTTTTTTGCGGCATTTTGCCTTCCTGT
TTTTGCTCACCCAGAAACGCTGGTGAAAGTAAAAGATGCTGAAGATCAGTTGGGTGCACGAGTGGGTTAC
ATCGAACTGGATCTCAACAGCGGTAAGATCCTTGAGAGTTTTCGCCCCGAAGAACGTTTTCCAATGATGA
GCACTTTTAAAGTTCTGCTATGTGGCGCGGTATTATCCCGTATTGACGCCGGGCAAGAGCAACTCGGTCG
CCGCATACACTATTCTCAGAATGACTTGGTTGAGTACTCACCAGTCACAGAAAAGCATCTTACGGATGGC
ATGACAGTAAGAGAATTATGCAGTGCTGCCATAACCATGAGTGATAACACTGCGGCCAACTTACTTCTGA
CAACGATCGGAGGACCGAAGGAGCTAACCGCTTTTTTGCACAACATGGGGGATCATGTAACTCGCCTTGA
TCGTTGGGAACCGGAGCTGAATGAAGCCATACCAAACGACGAGCGTGACACCACGATGCCTGTAGCAATG
GCAACAACGTTGCGCAAACTATTAACTGGCGAACTACTTACTCTAGCTTCCCGGCAACAATTAATAGACT
GGATGGAGGCGGATAAAGTTGCAGGACCACTTCTGCGCTCGGCCCTTCCGGCTGGCTGGTTTATTGCTGA
TAAATCTGGAGCCGGTGAGCGTGGGTCTCGCGGTATCATTGCAGCACTGGGGCCAGATGGTAAGCCCTCC
CGTATCGTAGTTATCTACACGACGGGGAGTCAGGCAACTATGGATGAACGAAATAGACAGATCGCTGAGA
TAGGTGCCTCACTGATTAAGCATTGGTAACTGTCAGACCAAGTTTACTCATATATACTTTAGATTGATTT
AAAACTTCATTTTTAATTTAAAAGGATCTAGGTGAAGATCCTTTTTGATAATCTCATGACCAAAATCCCT
TAACGTGAGTTTTCGTTCCACTGAGCGTCAGACCCCGTAGAAAAGATCAAAGGATCTTCTTGAGATCCTT
TTTTTCTGCGCGTAATCTGCTGCTTGCAAACAAAAAAACCACCGCTACCAGCGGTGGTTTGTTTGCCGGA
TCAAGAGCTACCAACTCTTTTTCCGAAGGTAACTGGCTTCAGCAGAGCGCAGATACCAAATACTGTTCTT
CTAGTGTAGCCGTAGTTAGGCCACCACTTCAAGAACTCTGTAGCACCGCCTACATACCTCGCTCTGCTAA
TCCTGTTACCAGTGGCTGCTGCCAGTGGCGATAAGTCGTGTCTTACCGGGTTGGACTCAAGACGATAGTT
ACCGGATAAGGCGCAGCGGTCGGGCTGAACGGGGGGTTCGTGCACACAGCCCAGCTTGGAGCGAACGACC
TACACCGAACTGAGATACCTACAGCGTGAGCTATGAGAAAGCGCCACGCTTCCCGAAGGGAGAAAGGCGG
ACAGGTATCCGGTAAGCGGCAGGGTCGGAACAGGAGAGCGCACGAGGGAGCTTCCAGGGGGAAACGCCTG
GTATCTTTATAGTCCTGTCGGGTTTCGCCACCTCTGACTTGAGCGTCGATTTTTGTGATGCTCGTCAGGG
GGGCGGAGCCTATGGAAAAACGCCAGCAACGCGGCCTTTTTACGGTTCCTGGCCTTTTGCTGGCCTTTTG
CTCACATGTTCTTTCCTGCGTTATCCCCTGATTCTGTGGATAACCGTATTACCGCCTTTGAGTGAGCTGA
TACCGCTCGCCGCAGCCGAACGACCGAGCGCAGCGAGTCAGTGAGCGAGGAAGCGGAAGAGCGCCCAATA
CGCAAACCGCCTCTCCCCGCGCGTTGGCCGATTCATTAATGCAGCGGATCCAGACATGATAAGATACATT
GATGAGTTTGGACAAACCACAACTAGAATGCAGTGAAAAAAATGCTTTATTTGTGAAATTTGTGATGCTA
TTGCTTTATTTGTAACCATTATAAGCTGCAATAAACAAGTTAGCTTTTTGCAAAAGCCTAGGCCTCCAAA
AAAGCCTCCTCACTACTTCTGGAATAGCTCAGAGGCCGAGGCGGCCTCGGCCTCTGCATAAATAAAAAAA
ATTAGTCAGCCATGGGGCGGAGAATGGGCGGAACTGGGCGGAGTTAGGGGCGGGATGGGCGGAGTTAGGG
GCGGGACTATGGTTGCTGACTAATTGAGATGCGGATCCGCTGGCACGACAGGTTTCCCGACTGGAAAGCG
GGCAGTGAGCGCAACGCAATTAATGTGAGTTAGCTCACTCATTAGGCACCCCAGGCTTTACACTTTATGC
TTCCGGCTCGTATGTTGTGTGGAATTGTGAGCGGATAACAATTTCACACAGGAAACAGCTATGACCATGA
TTACGCCAAGCTTGGGCTGCAGGTCGAGGGATCTCCATAAGAGAAGAGGGACAGCTATGACTGGGAGTAG
TCAGGAGAGGAGGAAAAATCTGGCTAGTAAAACATGTAAGGAAAATTTTAGGGATGTTAAAGAAAAAAAT
AACACAAAACAAAATAT
